Addgene plasmid #195808: pENTR223-BBRF3
Purpose: Gateway Entry Clone of Epstein-Barr virus BBRF3
Depositing lab: Eric Johannsen. Depositing organization: Brigham and Women's Hospital. Publication: Epstein-Barr virus and virus human protein interaction maps. Calderwood MA, Venkatesan K, Xing L, Chase MR, Vazquez A, Holthaus AM, Ewence AE, Li N, Hirozane-Kishikawa T, Hill DE, Vidal M, Kieff E, Johannsen E. Proc Natl Acad Sci U S A. 2007 May 1;104(18):7606-11. doi: 10.1073/pnas.0702332104. Epub 2007 Apr 19. PubMed 17446270.
Backbone
  Vector backbone: pENTR223.1
  Backbone manufacturer: Invitrogen
  Backbone size w/o insert (bp): 2875
  Vector type: Gateway Entry Vector
Growth in bacteria
  Bacterial resistance: Spectinomycin, 50 μg/mL
  Growth temperature: 37°C
  Growth strain: DH5alpha
  Copy number: High Copy
Gene/Insert
  Gene/Insert name: BBRF3
  Species: Epstein-Barr virus
  Cloning method: Gateway Cloning
Terms and licenses: Academic/Nonprofit Terms; Industry Terms: Not Available to Industry
How to cite: pENTR223-BBRF3 was a gift from Eric Johannsen (Addgene plasmid # 195808 ; http://n2t.net/addgene:195808 ; RRID:Addgene_195808)
