[The description below was written by a language model from this plasmid's Addgene catalogue record and pLannotate feature annotations shown in this document.]
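Description:
pENTR223-BBRF3 is a Gateway entry clone built on the Invitrogen pENTR223.1 backbone and carrying the Epstein-Barr virus open reading frame BBRF3. It is a bacterial shuttle for the ORF rather than an expression vector: it replicates in E. coli from a high-copy ColE1/pUC-type origin and is selected with spectinomycin through the aadA (SmR) aminoglycoside adenylyltransferase gene. That gene appears to be driven by an upstream fragment of the class 1 integron Pc promoter, and a short remnant of a gentamicin resistance gene lies between the two.

The insert, about 1.2 kb, is annotated as envelope glycoprotein M (gM) of EBV strain B95-8. gM is involved in virion assembly and egress, in correct incorporation of gH-gL into the virion membrane, and in directing glycoprotein N to the trans-Golgi network. The ORF is flanked by attL recombination sites, which the automated annotation calls attL3 and attL2. An LR Clonase reaction can therefore move it directionally into any compatible Gateway destination vector, which supplies the promoter, tags or fusion partners. rrnB T1 and T2 terminators upstream of the cassette insulate it from read-through transcription. A T7 promoter sits just beyond the downstream att site, pointing back toward the insert. Small lacI and lacZα fragments appear to be backbone remnants. No eukaryotic promoter, tag or reporter is annotated.

The associated publication concerns EBV and virus-human protein interaction maps, which suggests the clone belongs to a viral ORF collection made for transfer into interaction-screening or expression vectors. The annotated sequence is labelled a partial NGS result of about 4.0 kb, so minor regions may be missing.
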