Features (pLannotate 1.2.2; 12 found; start..end, strand, type, name):
    121..213     +  CDS            lacI (fragment): lac repressor; lacI; The lac repressor binds to the lac operator to inhibit transcription in E. coli. This inhibition can be relieved by adding lactose or isopropyl-β-D-thiogalactopyranoside (IPTG).
    268..295     -  terminator     rrnB T2 terminator: transcription terminator T2 from the E. coli rrnB gene
    427..470     +  terminator     rrnB T1 terminator: Escherichia coli rrnB; transcription terminator T1 from the E. coli rrnB gene
    517..553     -  CDS            lacZα (fragment): LacZα fragment of β-galactosidase; lacZ fragment
    570..665     +  protein_bind   attL3: mutant version of attL; recombination site for the Gateway® LR reaction LR Clonase™
    668..1882    +  CDS            gM: GM_EBVB9 - Experimental evidence at protein level: Swiss-Prot protein existence level 1. Envelope glycoprotein important for virion assembly and egress. Plays a role in the correct incorporation of gH-gL into virion membrane. Directs the glycoprotein N (gN) to the host trans-Golgi network. From Epstein-Barr virus (strain B95-8) (HHV-4) (Human herpesvirus 4).
   1882..1980    -  protein_bind   attL2: mutant version of attL; recombination site for the Gateway® LR reaction LR Clonase™
   1998..2016    -  promoter       T7 promoter: promoter for bacteriophage T7 RNA polymerase
   2206..2229    +  promoter       Pc promoter (fragment): intI1 (promoter lies within the coding sequence); class 1 integron promoter
   2405..2461    +  CDS            GmR (fragment): gentamycin acetyltransferase; aacC1; confers resistance to gentamycin
   2468..3259    +  CDS            SmR: aminoglycoside adenylyltransferase (Murphy, 1985); aadA; confers resistance to spectinomycin and streptomycin
   3352..3940    +  rep_origin     ori: high-copy-number ColE1/pMB1/pBR322/pUC origin of replication
>Addgene plasmid #195808 | pENTR223-BBRF3 | addgene full sequence | sequence record 385149 | Addgene Partial NGS Result
CTTTCCTGCGTTATCCCCTGATTCTGTGGATAACCGTATTACCGCCTTTGAGTGAGCTGATACCGCTCGC
CGCAGCCGAACGACCGAGCGCAGCGAGTCAGTGAGCGAGGAAGCGGAAGAGCGCCCAATACGCAAACCGC
CTCTCCCCGCGCGTTGGCCGATTCATTAATGCAGCTGGCACGACAGGTTTCCCGACTGGAAAGCGGGCAG
TGAGCGCAACGCAATTAATACGCGTACCGCTAGCCAGGAAGAGTTTGTAGAAACGCAAAAAGGCCATCCG
TCAGGATGGCCTTCTGCTTAGTTTGATGCCTGGCAGTTTATGGCGGGCGTCCTGCCCGCCACCCTCCGGG
CCGTTGCTTCACAACGTTCAAATCCGCTCCCGGCGGATTTGTCCTACTCAGGAGAGCGTTCACCGACAAA
CAACAGATAAAACGAAAGGCCCAGTCTTCCGACTGAGCCTTTCGTTTTATTTGATGCCTGGCAGTTCCCT
ACTCTCGCGTTAACGCTAGCATGGATGTTTTCCCAGTCACGACGTTGTAAAACGACGGCCAGTCTTAAGC
TCGGGCCCCAAATAATGATTTTATTTTGACTGATAGTGACCTGTTCGTTGCAACAAATTGATGAGCAATG
CTTTTTTATAATGCCAACTTTGTACAAAAAAGTTGGCATGAAGTCCTCCAAGAATGACACGTTCGTCTAT
AGAACGTGGGTCAAAACGCTTGTTGTGTACTTTGTGATGTTTGTCATGTCGGCGGTGGTCCCCATCACCG
CCATGTTCCCCAACCTGGGGTACCCCTGCTACTTTAACGCACTGGTTGATTACGGGGCACTTAACCTGAC
CAATTACAACCTGGCCCACCACCTGACCCCCACGCTCTATCTGGAGCCGCCGGAGATGTTTGTCTACATC
ACACTGGTCTTTATCGCGGACTGCGTGGCTTTCATCTACTACGCCTGCGGCGAGGTGGCGCTAATCAAGG
CCCGAAAAAAGGTCTCGGGTCTTACAGACCTCTCGGCCTGGGTCTCGGCAGTGGGCTCCCCAACCGTGCT
GTTTTTGGCCATCCTCAAGCTCTGGTCCATACAGGTCTTCATCCAGGTCCTTTCCTACAAGCACGTCTTT
CTCTCGGCCTTTGTGTACTTTTTGCACTTTCTGGCCTCAGTTCTACACGCCTGCGCATGTGTGACCCGCT
TCTCCCCGGTCTGGGTGGTCAAGGCCCAGGACAACTCTATTCCCCAGGACACCTTCTTGTGGTGGGTGGT
CTTCTACCTGAAGCCCGTAGTTACAAACCTGTACCTGGGGTGCCTTGCCCTGGAGACGCTGGTCTTCTCG
CTCAGCGTGTTCCTGGCCCTGGGCAACAGCTTTTACTTTATGGTGGGGGACATGGTGCTGGGAGCCGTGA
ACCTCTTCCTCATCCTGCCCATCTTCTGGTACATTCTGACGGAGGTGTGGCTGGCCTCCTTCCTGCGGCA
CAACTTTGGCTTCTACTGCGGCATGTTCATCGCCTCCATCATCCTGATCCTGCCCTTGGTCAGGTACGAG
GCCGTCTTTGTCTCCGCCAAGCTGCACACCACTGTGGCCATCAATGTGGCCATCATACCTATCCTGTGCT
CGGTGGCCATGCTCATCAGGATATGCCGGATTTTCAAAAGCATGCGCCAGGGCACTGACTATGTCCCTGT
CTCGGAGACGGTGGAACTGGAGCTAGAGTCAGAGCCGAGGCCTAGGCCCTCGCGCACGCCATCACCCGGG
CGCAACCGCCGCCGCTCTTCTACGTCCTCATCTTCCTCCAGGTCAACCAGGAGACAGAGGCCCGTCTCTA
CCCAAGCCCTCGTCTCCTCCGTTTTACCGATGACGACGGACAGCGAGGAGGAGATCTTCCCCCCAACTTT
CTTGTACAAAGTTGGCATTATAAGAAAGCATTGCTTATCAATTTGTTGCAACGAACAGGTCACTATCAGT
CAAAATAAAATCATTATTTGCCATCCAGCTGATATCCCCTATAGTGAGTCGTATTACATGGTCATAGCTG
TTTCCTGGCAGCTCTGGCCCGTGTCTCAAAATCTCTGATGTTACATTGCACAAGATAAAAATATATCATC
ATGCCTCCTCTAGACCAGCCAGGACAGAAATGCCTCGACTTCGCTGCTACCCAAGGTTGCCGGGTGACGC
ACACCGTGGAAACGGATGAAGGCACGAACCCAGTGGACATAAGCCTGTTCGGTTCGTAAGCTGTAATGCA
AGTAGCGTATGCGCTCACGCAACTGGTCCAGAACCTTGACCGAACGCAGCGGTGGTAACGGCGCAGTGGC
GGTTTTCATGGCTTGTTATGACTGTTTTTTTGGGGTACAGTCTATGCCTCGGGCATCCAAGCAGCAAGCG
CGTTACGCCGTGGGTCGATGTTTGATGTTATGGAGCAGCAACGATGTTACGCAGCAGGGCAGTCGCCCTA
AAACAAAGTTAAACATTATGAGGGAAGCGGTGATCGCCGAAGTATCGACTCAACTATCAGAGGTAGTTGG
CGTCATCGAGCGCCATCTCGAACCGACGTTGCTGGCCGTACATTTGTACGGCTCCGCAGTGGATGGCGGC
CTGAAGCCACACAGTGATATTGATTTGCTGGTTACGGTGACCGTAAGGCTTGATGAAACAACGCGGCGAG
CTTTGATCAACGACCTTTTGGAAACTTCGGCTTCCCCTGGAGAGAGCGAGATTCTCCGCGCTGTAGAAGT
CACCATTGTTGTGCACGACGACATCATTCCGTGGCGTTATCCAGCTAAGCGCGAACTGCAATTTGGAGAA
TGGCAGCGCAATGACATTCTTGCAGGTATCTTCGAGCCAGCCACGATCGACATTGATCTGGCTATCTTGC
TGACAAAAGCAAGAGAACATAGCGTTGCCTTGGTAGGTCCAGCGGCGGAGGAACTCTTTGATCCGGTTCC
TGAACAGGATCTATTTGAGGCGCTAAATGAAACCTTAACGCTATGGAACTCGCCGCCCGACTGGGCTGGC
GATGAGCGAAATGTAGTGCTTACGTTGTCCCGCATTTGGTACAGCGCAGTAACCGGCAAAATCGCGCCGA
AGGATGTCGCTGCCGACTGGGCAATGGAGCGCCTGCCGGCCCAGTATCAGCCCGTCATACTTGAAGCTAG
ACAGGCTTATCTTGGACAAGAAGAAGATCGCTTGGCCTCGCGCGCAGATCAGTTGGAAGAATTTGTCCAC
TACGTGAAAGGCGAGATCACCAAGGTAGTCGGCAAATAACCCTCGAGCCACCCATGACCAAAATCCCTTA
ACGTGAGTTACGCGTCGTTCCACTGAGCGTCAGACCCCGTAGAAAAGATCAAAGGATCTTCTTGAGATCC
TTTTTTTCTGCGCGTAATCTGCTGCTTGCAAACAAAAAAACCACCGCTACCAGCGGTGGTTTGTTTGCCG
GATCAAGAGCTACCAACTCTTTTTCCGAAGGTAACTGGCTTCAGCAGAGCGCAGATACCAAATACTGTTC
TTCTAGTGTAGCCGTAGTTAGGCCACCACTTCAAGAACTCTGTAGCACCGCCTACATACCTCGCTCTGCT
AATCCTGTTACCAGTGGCTGCTGCCAGTGGCGATAAGTCGTGTCTTACCGGGTTGGACTCAAGACGATAG
TTACCGGATAAGGCGCAGCGGTCGGGCTGAACGGGGGGTTCGTGCACACAGCCCAGCTTGGAGCGAACGA
CCTACACCGAACTGAGATACCTACAGCGTGAGCTATGAGAAAGCGCCACGCTTCCCGAAGGGAGAAAGGC
GGACAGGTATCCGGTAAGCGGCAGGGTCGGAACAGGAGAGCGCACGAGGGAGCTTCCAGGGGGAAACGCC
TGGTATCTTTATAGTCCTGTCGGGTTTCGCCACCTCTGACTTGAGCGTCGATTTTTGTGATGCTCGTCAG
GGGGGCGGAGCCTATGGAAAAACGCCAGCAACGCGGCCTTTTTACGGTTCCTGGCCTTTTGCTGGCCTTT
TGCTCACATGTT
